>Addgene plasmid #88508 | pDONR223-ZNF19 | depositor partial sequence | sequence record 172112 | insert
ATGGCAGCCATGCCTCTGAAAGCTCAATACCAGGAGATGGTGACCTTCGAGGATGTGGCTGTGCACTTCA
CCAAGACAGAATGGACTGGCCTTTCTCCTGTCCAGAGGGCCCTGTACAGAAGTGTGATGTTGGAGAATTT
TGGGAACCTGACTGCTTTGGGGTACCCAGTTCCCAAACCTGCACTGATCTCACTTTTGGAGAGAGGGGAC
ATGGCTTGGGGCCTGGAAGCACAGGATGATCCCCCAGCAGAGAGGACCAAAAACGTCTGTAAAGATGTTG
AGACCAACATTGACAGTGAGTCCACATTAATCCAGGGAATTTCTGAAGAAAGAGATGGGATGATGTCACA
TGGTCAGCTGAAGAGTGTCCCTCAGAGAACTGACTTCCCAGAAACACGTAATGTGGAAAAGCACCAGGAC
ATCCCCACAGTGAAAAATATCCAAGGAAAGGTTCCAAGAATCCCCTGTGCAAGGAAACCTTTCATATGTG
AGGAGTGTGGGAAATCCTTCAGCTACTTTTCTTACTATGCTAGACACCAGAGAATCCACACTGGGGAGAA
ACCTTTTGAGTGTAGTGAGTGTGGAAAAGCCTTTAATGGTAATTCTTCGTTAATTCGGCACCAGAGGATT
CACACTGGAGAGAGACCCTATCACTGTGAGGAGTGTGGGCGAGCCTTTAATGATAATGCAAATCTGATCA
GGCATCAGAGAATCCACAGTGGGGACAGACCCTATTACTGTACAGAGTGTGGGAATAGTTTCACCAGTAG
TTCCGAGTTTGTTATACATCAGAGAATCCACACTGGGGAGAAACCCTATGAGTGTAATGAGTGTGGCAAA
GCTTTTGTTGGTAATTCACCCCTACTTCGGCATCAGAAAATCCACACTGGAGAGAAACCCTATGAGTGTA
ATGAGTGTGGCAAAAGCTTTGGAAGGACTTCCCATCTAAGCCAACATCAGCGTATTCACACAGGGGAAAA
GCCTTATTCTTGTAAAGTATGTGGACAAGCCTTCAATTTTCATACAAAACTAACTCGGCACCAGAGAATT
CACAGTGAGGAGAAACCCTTTGACTGTGTAGATTGTGGAAAAGCCTTCAGTGCTCAGGAACAATTAAAAA
GGCATCTGAGAATTCATACTCAGGAGTCTTCCTATGTATGTGATGAGTGTGGAAAAGCCTTGACTAGCAA
AAGAAATCTTCATCAGCATCAAAGAATCCATACTGGAGAGAAACCCTATGAGTGTAGCAAGTATGAGAAG
GCCTTTGGGACTTCTTCCCAGCTAGGTCACCTTGAGCATGTCTACTCTGGAGAGAAGCCTGTGCTGGACA
TTTGTCGTTTTGGCCTCCCAGAATTTTTTACCCCCTTTTACTGGTAA
