[The description below was written by a language model from this plasmid's Addgene catalogue record.]
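Description:
pDONR223-ZNF19 is a Gateway donor-type (entry) clone built on the Invitrogen pDONR223 backbone, which the record lists at about 3 kb without insert. It is a bacterial cloning and storage plasmid rather than an expression vector. It is maintained at high copy in standard E. coli cloning strains such as DH5alpha under spectinomycin selection. The record does not name the origin of replication, and no feature table is provided, so individual backbone elements cannot be detailed beyond what the catalogue fields give.

The insert is the human ZNF19 open reading frame (also known as KOX12), recorded as 1377 bp and introduced by Gateway recombination cloning. In a pDONR-derived clone of this kind the ORF normally sits between attL recombination sites, so it can be moved in an LR reaction into any compatible destination vector. That destination vector then supplies the promoter, tags and selection markers. No promoter for ZNF19 is listed, consistent with the plasmid's role as a shuttle for the coding sequence. The last nucleotide of the stop codon has been removed, which leaves the reading frame open at the 3′ end so that C-terminal fusions can be made after transfer. M13 forward and reverse primer sites flank the insert for sequence verification.

The plasmid belongs to the Human TFome Collection, a comprehensive library of human transcription factor ORFs assembled for cell fate engineering. The depositor notes that it represents the ORFeome-derived subset of that collection. Its typical use is as a source clone for generating ZNF19 expression constructs for overexpression screens or functional studies of this transcription factor.
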