Addgene plasmid #88508: pDONR223-ZNF19
Purpose: Donor Vector containing ZNF19 transcription factor, part of the Human TFome Collection
Depositing lab: Marc Vidal. Depositing organization: Dana-Farber Cancer Institute. Publication: A comprehensive library of human transcription factors for cell fate engineering. Ng AHM, Khoshakhlagh P, Rojo Arias JE, Pasquini G, Wang K, Swiersy A, Shipman SL, Appleton E, Kiaee K, Kohman RE, Vernet A, Dysart M, Leeper K, Saylor W, Huang JY, Graveline A, Taipale J, Hill DE, Vidal M, Melero-Martin JM, Busskamp V, Church GM. Nat Biotechnol. 2021 Apr;39(4):510-519. doi: 10.1038/s41587-020-0742-6. Epub 2020 Nov 30. PubMed 33257861.
Backbone
  Vector backbone: pDONR223
  Backbone manufacturer: Invitrogen
  Backbone size w/o insert (bp): 3000
  Vector type: Gateway Donor Vector
Growth in bacteria
  Bacterial resistance: Spectinomycin, 50 μg/mL
  Growth temperature: 37°C
  Growth strain: DH5alpha
  Copy number: High Copy
Gene/Insert
  Gene/Insert name: ZNF19
  Species: H. sapiens (human)
  Insert size (bp): 1377
  Mutation: Last nucleotide of stop codon removed to allow for Gateway C-terminal fusions
  Entrez Gene: ZNF19 (a.k.a. KOX12, MGC51021)
  Cloning method: Gateway Cloning
  Sequencing primers: 5′ M13F(-21); 3′ M13R
Terms and licenses: Academic/Nonprofit Terms; Industry Terms: Not Available to Industry
Depositor comments: Represents the ORFeome subset of the TFome
How to cite: pDONR223-ZNF19 was a gift from Marc Vidal (Addgene plasmid # 88508 ; http://n2t.net/addgene:88508 ; RRID:Addgene_88508)
